>Addgene plasmid #51149 | pET21a-AmeR | depositor full sequence | sequence record 77491 | Full Sequence
TGGCGAATGGG
[124 nt withheld, positions 12-135]
C
[91 nt withheld, positions 137-227]
A
[49 nt withheld, positions 229-277]
CCTTTGACGTTGGAGTCCACGTTCTTT
[37 nt withheld, positions 305-341]
ACCCTATCTCGGTCTATTCTTTTGATTTATAAGGGATTTTGCCGATTTCGGCCTATTGGTTAAAAAATGA
GCTGATTTAACAAAAATTTAACGCGAATTTTAACAAAATATTAACGTTTACAATTTCAGGTGGCACTTTT
CGGGGAAATGTGCGCGGAACCCCTATTTGTTTATTTTTCTAAATACATTCAAATATGTATCCGCTCATGA
GACAATAACCCTGATAAATGCTTCAATAATATTGAAAAAGGAAGAGTATGAGTATTCAACATTTCCGTGT
CGCCCTTATTCCCTTTTTTGCGGCATTTTGCCTTCCTGTTTTTGCTCACCCAGAAACGCTGGTGAAAGTA
AAAGATGCTGAAGATCAGTTGGGTGCACGAGTGGGTTACATCGAACTGGATCTCAACAGCGGTAAGATCC
TTGAGAGTTTTCGCCCCGAAGAACGTTTTCCAATGATGAGCACTTTTAAAGTTCTGCTATGTGGCGCGGT
ATTATCCCGTATTGACGCCGGGCAAGAGCAACTCGGTCGCCGCATACACTATTCTCAGAATGACTTGGTT
GAGTACTCACCAGTCACAGAAAAGCATCTTACGGATGGCATGACAGTAAGAGAATTATGCAGTGCTGCCA
TAACCATGAGTGATAACACTGCGGCCAACTTACTTCTGACAACGATCGGAGGACCGAAGGAGCTAACCGC
TTTTTTGCACAACATGGGGGATCATGTAACTCGCCTTGATCGTTGGGAACCGGAGCTGAATGAAGCCATA
CCAAACGACGAGCGTGACACCACGATGCCTGCAGCAATGGCAACAACGTTGCGCAAACTATTAACTGGCG
AACTACTTACTCTAGCTTCCCGGCAACAATTAATAGACTGGATGGAGGCGGATAAAGTTGCAGGACCACT
TCTGCGCTCGGCCCTTCCGGCTGGCTGGTTTATTGCTGATAAATCTGGAGCCGGTGAGCGTGGGTCTCGC
GGTATCATTGCAGCACTGGGGCCAGATGGTAAGCCCTCCCGTATCGTAGTTATCTACACGACGGGGAGTC
AGGCAACTATGGATGAACGAAATAGACAGATCGCTGAGATAGGTGCCTCACTGATTAAGCATTGGTAACT
GTCAGACCAAGTTTACTCATATATACTTTAGATTGATTTAAAACTTCATTTTTAATTTAAAAGGATCTAG
GTGAAGATCCTTTTTGATAATCTCATGACCAAAATCCCTTAACGTGAGTTTTCGTTCCACTGAGCGTCAG
ACCCCGTAGAAAAGATCAAAGGATCTTCTTGAGATCCTTTTTTTCTGCGCGTAATCTGCTGCTTGCAAAC
AAAAAAACCACCGCTACCAGCGGTGGTTTGTTTGCCGGATCAAGAGCTACCAACTCTTTTTCCGAAGGTA
ACTGGCTTCAGCAGAGCGCAGATACCAAATACTGTCCTTCTAGTGTAGCCGTAGTTAGGCCACCACTTCA
AGAACTCTGTAGCACCGCCTACATACCTCGCTCTGCTAATCCTGTTACCAGTGGCTGCTGCCAGTGGCGA
TAAGTCGTGTCTTACCGGGTTGGACTCAAGACGATAGTTACCGGATAAGGCGCAGCGGTCGGGCTGAACG
GGGGGTTCGTGCACACAGCCCAGCTTGGAGCGAACGACCTACACCGAACTGAGATACCTACAGCGTGAGC
TATGAGAAAGCGCCACGCTTCCCGAAGGGAGAAAGGCGGACAGGTATCCGGTAAGCGGCAGGGTCGGAAC
AGGAGAGCGCACGAGGGAGCTTCCAGGGGGAAACGCCTGGTATCTTTATAGTCCTGTCGGGTTTCGCCAC
CTCTGACTTGAGCGTCGATTTTTGTGATGCTCGTCAGGGGGGCGGAGCCTATGGAAAAACGCCAGCAACG
CGGCCTTTTTACGGTTCCTGGCCTTTTGCTGGCCTTTTGCTCACATGTTCTTTCCTGCGTTATCCCCTGA
TTCTGTGGATAACCGTATTACCGCCTTTGAGTGAGCTGATACCGCTCGCCGCAGCCGAACGACCGAGCGC
AGCGAGTCAGTGAGCGAGGAAGCGGAAGAGCGCCTGATGCGGTATTTTCTCCTTACGCATCTGTGCGGTA
TTTCACACCGCATATATGGTGCACTCTCAGTACAATCTGCTCTGATGCCGCATAGTTAAGCCAGTATACA
CTCCGCTATCGCTACGTGACTGGGTCATGGCTGCGCCCCGACACCCGCCAACACCCGCTGACGCGCCCTG
ACGGGCTTGTCTGCTCCCGGCATCCGCTTACAGACAAGCTGTGACCGTCTCCGGGAGCTGCATGTGTCAG
AGGTTTTCACCGTCATCACCGAAACGCGCGAGGCAGCTGCGGTAAAGCTCATCAGCGTGGTCGTGAAGCG
ATTCACAGATGTCTGCCTGTTCATCCGCGTCCAGCTCGTTGAGTTTCTCCAGAAGCGTTAATGTCTGGCT
TCTGATAAAGCGGGCCATGTTAAGGGCGGTTTTTTCCTGTTTGGTCACTGATGCCTCCGTGTAAGGGGGA
TTTCTGTTCATGGGGGTAATGATACCGATGAAACGAGAGAGGATGCTCACGATACGGGTTACTGATGATG
AACATGCCCGGTTACTGGAACGTTGTGAGGGTAAACAACTGGCGGTATGGATGCGGCGGGACCAGAGAAA
AATCACTCAGGGTCAATGCCAGCGCTTCGTTAATACAGATGTAGGTGTTCCACAGGGTAGCCAGCAGCAT
CCTGCGATGCAGATCCGGAACATAATGGTGCAGGGCGCTGACTTCCGCGTTTCCAGACTTTACGAAACAC
GGAAACCGAAGACCATTCATGTTGTTGCTCAGGTCGCAGACGTTTTGCAGCAGCAGTCGCTTCACGTTCG
CTCGCGTATCGGTGATTCATTCTGCTAACCAGTAAGGCAACCCCGCCAGCCTAGCCGGGTCCTCAACGAC
AGGAGCACGATCATGCGCACCCGTGGGGCCGCCATGCCGGCGATAATGGCCTGCTTCTCGCCGAAACGTT
TGGTGGCGGGACCAGTGACGAAGGCTTGAGCGAGGGCGTGCAAGATTCCGAATACCGCAAGCGACAGGCC
GATCATCGTCGCGCTCCAGCGAAAGCGGTCCTCGCCGAAAATGACCCAGAGCGCTGCCGGCACCTGTCCT
ACGAGTTGCATGATAAAGAAGACAGTCATAAGTGCGGCGACGATAGTCATGCCCCGCGCCCACCGGAAGG
AGCTGACTGGGTTGAAGGCTCTCAAGGGCATCGGTCGAGATCCCGGTGCCTAATGAGTGAGCTAACTTAC
ATTAATTGCGTTGCGCTCACTGCCCGCTTTCCAGTCGGGAAACCTGTCGTGCCAGCTGCATTAATGAATC
GGCCAACGCGCGGGGAGAGGCGGTTTGCGTATTGGGCGCCAGGGTGGTTTTTCTTTTCACCAGTGAGACG
GGCAACAGCTGATTGCCCTTCACCGCCTGGCCCTGAGAGAGTTGCAGCAAGCGGTCCACGCTGGTTTGCC
CCAGCAGGCGAAAATCCTGTTTGATGGTGGTTAACGGCGGGATATAACATGAGCTGTCTTCGGTATCGTC
GTATCCCACTACCGAGATATCCGCACCAACGCGCAGCCCGGACTCGGTAATGGCGCGCATTGCGCCCAGC
GCCATCTGATCGTTGGCAACCAGCATCGCAGTGGGAACGATGCCCTCATTCAGCATTTGCATGGTTTGTT
GAAAACCGGACATGGCACTCCAGTCGCCTTCCCGTTCCGCTATCGGCTGAATTTGATTGCGAGTGAGATA
TTTATGCCAGCCAGCCAGACGCAGACGCGCCGAGACAGAACTTAATGGGCCCGCTAACAGCGCGATTTGC
TGGTGACCCAATGCGACCAGATGCTCCACGCCCAGTCGCGTACCGTCTTCATGGGAGAAAATAATACTGT
TGATGGGTGTCTGGTCAGAGACATCAAGAAATAACGCCGGAACATTAGTGCAGGCAGCTTCCACAGCAAT
GGCATCCTGGTCATCCAGCGGATAGTTAATGATCAGCCCACTGACGCGTTGCGCGAGAAGATTGTGCACC
GCCGCTTTACAGGCTTCGACGCCGCTTCGTTCTACCATCGACACCACCACGCTGGCACCCAGTTGATCGG
CGCGAGATTTAATCGCCGCGACAATTTGCGACGGCGCGTGCAGGGCCAGACTGGAGGTGGCAACGCCAAT
CAGCAACGACTGTTTGCCCGCCAGTTGTTGTGCCACGCGGTTGGGAATGTAATTCAGCTCCGCCATCGCC
GCTTCCACTTTTTCCCGCGTTTTCGCAGAAACGTGGCTGGCCTGGTTCACCACGCGGGAAACGGTCTGAT
AAGAGACACCGGCATACTCTGCGACATCGTATAACGTTACTGGTTTCACATTCACCACCCTGAATTGACT
CTCTTCCGGGCGCTATCATGCCATACCGCGAAAGGTTTTGCGCCATTCGATGGTGTCCGGGATCTCGACG
CTCTCCCTTATGCGACTCCTGCATTAGGAAGCAGCCCAGTAGTAGGTTGAGGCCGTTGAGCACCGCCGCC
GCAAGGAATGGTGCATGCAAGGAGATGGCGCCCAACAGTCCCCCGGCCACGGGGCCTGCCACCATACCCA
CGCCGAAACAAGCGCTCATGAGCCCGAAGTGGCGAGCCCGATCTTCCCCATCGGTGATGTCGGCGATATA
GGCGCCAGCAACCGCACCTGTGGCGCCGGTGATGCCGGCCACGATGCGTCCGGCGTAGAGGATCGAGATC
TCGATCCCGCGAAATTAATACGACTCACTATAGGGGAATTGTGAGCGGATAACAATTCCCCTCTAGAATA
ATTTTGTTTAACTTTAAGAAGGAGATATACCATGGGCAGCAGCCATCATCATCATCATCACAGCAGCGGC
CTGGAAGTTCTGTTCCAGGGGCCCCATATGAACAAAACCATTGATCAGGTGCGTAAAGGTGATCGTAAAA
GCGATCTGCCGGTTCGTCGTCGTCCGCGTCGTAGTGCCGAAGAAACCCGTCGTGATATTCTGGCAAAAGC
CGAAGAACTGTTTCGTGAACGTGGTTTTAATGCAGTTGCCATTGCAGATATTGCAAGCGCACTGAATATG
AGTCCGGCAAATGTGTTTAAACATTTTAGCAGCAAAAACGCACTGGTTGATGCAATTGGTTTTGGTCAGA
TTGGTGTTTTTGAACGTCAGATTTGTCCGCTGGATAAAAGCCATGCACCGCTGGATCGTCTGCGTCATCT
GGCACGTAATCTGATGGAACAGCATCATCAGGATCTGAATAAAAACCCGTATGTGTTTGAAATGATCCTG
ATGACCGCCAAACAGGATATGAAATGTGGCGATTATTACAAAAGCGTGATTGCAAAACTGCTGGCCGAAA
TTATTCGTGATGGTGTTGAAGCAGGTCTGTATATTGCAACCGATATTCCGGTTCTGGCAGAAACCGTTCT
GCATGCACTGACCAGCGTTATTCATCCGGTTCTGATTGCACAAGAAGATATTGGTAATCTGGCAACCCGT
TGTGATCAGCTGGTTGATCTGATTGATGCAGGTCTGCGTAATCCGCTGGCAAAATAAGGATCCAAGCTTG
CGGCCGCACTCGAGCACCACCACCACCACCACTGAGATCCGGCTGCTAACAAAGCCCGAAAGGAAGCTGA
GTTGGCTGCTGCCACCGCTGAGCAATAACTAGCATAACCCCTTGGGGCCTCTAAACGGGTCTTGAGGGGT
TTTTTGCTGAAAGGAGGAACTATATCCGGAT
Features (pLannotate 1.2.2; 19 found; start..end, strand, type, name):
     12..467     +  rep_origin     f1 ori (sequence partly withheld): f1 bacteriophage origin of replication; arrow indicates direction of (+) strand synthesis
    494..598     +  promoter       AmpR promoter: bla
    599..1459    +  CDS            AmpR: β-lactamase; bla; confers resistance to ampicillin, carbenicillin, and related antibiotics
   1630..2218    +  rep_origin     ori: high-copy-number ColE1/pMB1/pBR322/pUC origin of replication
   2404..2546    -  misc_feature   bom: basis of mobility region from pBR322
   2648..2839    -  CDS            rop: Rop protein, which maintains plasmids at low copy number; rop
   2856..3236    +  CDS            YPB1_ECOLX: Protein predicted: Swiss-Prot protein existence level 4. From Escherichia coli.
   3308..3599    -  CDS            TcR (fragment): tetracycline efflux protein; tet; confers resistance to tetracycline
   3614..3635    -  protein_bind   CAP binding site: CAP binding activates transcription in the presence of cAMP. E. coli catabolite activator protein
   3648..4730    -  CDS            lacI: lac repressor; lacI; The lac repressor binds to the lac operator to inhibit transcription in E. coli. This inhibition can be relieved by adding lactose or isopropyl-β-D-thiogalactopyranoside (IPTG).
   4731..4808    -  promoter       lacI promoter: lacI
   4816..5095    -  CDS            TcR (fragment): tetracycline efflux protein; tet; confers resistance to tetracycline
   5117..5135    +  promoter       T7 promoter: promoter for bacteriophage T7 RNA polymerase
   5136..5160    +  protein_bind   lac operator: The lac repressor binds to the lac operator to inhibit transcription in E. coli. This inhibition can be relieved by adding lactose or isopropyl-β-D-thiogalactopyranoside (IPTG). lac repressor encoded by lacI
   5174..5196    +  RBS            RBS: efficient ribosome binding site from bacteriophage T7 gene 10 (Olins and Rangwala, 1989)
   5215..5231    +  CDS            capTEV™ (fragment): composite tag for in vivo biotinylation, TEV protease cleavage, and 6xHis tagging
   5956..5973    +  CDS            9xHis (fragment): 9xHis affinity tag
   5983..6032    +  CDS            SET1 (fragment): solubility-enhancement tag derived from T7 phage gene 10B
   6040..6087    +  terminator     T7 terminator: transcription terminator for bacteriophage T7 RNA polymerase
