[The description below was written by a language model from this plasmid's Addgene catalogue record and pLannotate feature annotations shown in this document.]
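Description:
pET21a-AmeR is a bacterial expression plasmid of about 6.1 kb, built on the pET21a backbone, that carries a synthesized coding sequence for AmeR from Agrobacterium tumefaciens (insert listed as 660 bp). It replicates in E. coli from a ColE1/pMB1-type origin. The backbone retains the rop gene and the bom mobilisation region from pBR322, although the catalogue lists the plasmid as high copy. Selection is by ampicillin through the bla β-lactamase gene and its own promoter. An f1 phage origin is also present, along with short non-functional remnants of the tetracycline resistance gene inherited from pBR322.

The expression cassette is the standard pET arrangement: a T7 promoter followed directly by a lac operator, the strong T7 gene 10 ribosome binding site, the open reading frame, and a T7 terminator. A lacI gene with its own promoter supplies lac repressor, so transcription stays low until IPTG is added in a host that provides T7 RNA polymerase. The AmeR coding region itself is not annotated in the feature table, but it should lie in the unannotated stretch between the ribosome binding site and the terminator. The catalogue describes an N-terminal 6xHis tag. The table shows a short His-tag-like match just after the start region, and a second histidine-tag fragment downstream of the insert, where pET21a carries its C-terminal His tag. Whether that downstream tag is in frame with AmeR cannot be determined from the record.

The associated publication concerns mining prokaryotic repressors to build orthogonal genetic logic gates, which suggests this plasmid was used to produce tagged AmeR protein, though the record does not state a specific use.
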