Addgene plasmid #51149: pET21a-AmeR
Depositing lab: Christopher Voigt. Depositing organization: University of California, San Francisco (UCSF). Publication: Genomic mining of prokaryotic repressors for orthogonal logic gates. Stanton BC, Nielsen AA, Tamsir A, Clancy K, Peterson T, Voigt CA. Nat Chem Biol. 2013 Dec 8. doi: 10.1038/nchembio.1411. PubMed 24316737.
Backbone
  Vector backbone: pET21a
  Vector type: Bacterial Expression, Synthetic Biology
Growth in bacteria
  Bacterial resistance: Ampicillin, 100 μg/mL
  Growth temperature: 37°C
  Growth strain: DH10B
  Copy number: High Copy
Gene/Insert
  Gene/Insert name: AmeR
  Species: Agrobacterium tumefaciens
  Insert size (bp): 660
  Promoter: T7
  Tag / fusion protein: 6x-his (N terminal on backbone)
  Cloning method: Unknown
  Sequencing primers: 5′ T7 short
Terms and licenses: Academic/Nonprofit Terms; Industry Terms: Not Available to Industry
Depositor comments: UCSF Case No. SF11-016-2; U.S. Patent Application 13/489,205. GeneArt inserted the synthesized fragment into a pET21a vector.
How to cite: pET21a-AmeR was a gift from Christopher Voigt (Addgene plasmid # 51149 ; http://n2t.net/addgene:51149 ; RRID:Addgene_51149)
