>Addgene plasmid #51149 | pET21a-AmeR | depositor partial sequence | sequence record 77492 | repressor ORF
ATGAACAAAACCATTGATCAGGTGCGTAAAGGTGATCGTAAAAGCGATCTGCCGGTTCGTCGTCGTCCGC
GTCGTAGTGCCGAAGAAACCCGTCGTGATATTCTGGCAAAAGCCGAAGAACTGTTTCGTGAACGTGGTTT
TAATGCAGTTGCCATTGCAGATATTGCAAGCGCACTGAATATGAGTCCGGCAAATGTGTTTAAACATTTT
AGCAGCAAAAACGCACTGGTTGATGCAATTGGTTTTGGTCAGATTGGTGTTTTTGAACGTCAGATTTGTC
CGCTGGATAAAAGCCATGCACCGCTGGATCGTCTGCGTCATCTGGCACGTAATCTGATGGAACAGCATCA
TCAGGATCTGAATAAAAACCCGTATGTGTTTGAAATGATCCTGATGACCGCCAAACAGGATATGAAATGT
GGCGATTATTACAAAAGCGTGATTGCAAAACTGCTGGCCGAAATTATTCGTGATGGTGTTGAAGCAGGTC
TGTATATTGCAACCGATATTCCGGTTCTGGCAGAAACCGTTCTGCATGCACTGACCAGCGTTATTCATCC
GGTTCTGATTGCACAAGAAGATATTGGTAATCTGGCAACCCGTTGTGATCAGCTGGTTGATCTGATTGAT
GCAGGTCTGCGTAATCCGCTGGCAAAATAA
