>Addgene plasmid #51149 | pET21a-AmeR | addgene partial sequence | sequence record 81318 | T7term 5'-GCTAGTTATTGCTCAGCGG-3'
GCTTCCTTTCGGGCTTTGTTAGCAGCCGGATCTCAGTGGTGGTGGTGGTGGTGCTCGAGTGCGGCCGCAA
GCTTGGATCCTTATTTTGCCAGCGGATTACGCAGACCTGCATCAATCAGATCAACCAGCTGATCACAACG
GGTTGCCAGATTACCAATATCTTCTTGTGCAATCAGAACCGGATGAATAACGCTGGTCAGTGCATGCAGA
ACGGTTTCTGCCAGAACCGGAATATCGGTTGCAATATACAGACCTGCTTCAACACCATCACGAATAATTT
CGGCCAGCAGTTTTGCAATCACGCTTTTGTAATAATCGCCACATTTCATATCCTGTTTGGCGGTCATCAG
GATCATTTCAAACACATACGGGTTTTTATTCAGATCCTGATGATGCTGTTCCATCAGATTACGTGCCAGA
TGACGCAGACGATCCAGCGGTGCATGGCTTTTATCCAGCGGACAAATCTGACGTTCAAAAACACCAATCT
GACCAAAACCAATTGCATCAACCAGTGCGTTTTTGCTGCTAAAATGTTTAAACACATTTGCCGGACTCAT
ATTCAGTGCGCTTGCAATATCTGCAATGGCAACTGCATTAAAACCACGTTCACGAAACAGTTCTTCGGCT
TTTGCCAGAATATCACGACGGGTTTCTTCGGCACTACGACGCGGACGACGACGAACCGGCAGATCGCTTT
TACGATCACCTTTACGCACCTGATCAATGGTTTTGTTCATATGGGGCCCCTGGAACAGAACTTCCAGGCC
GCTGCTGTGATGATGATGATGATGGCTGCTGCCCATGGTATATCTCCTTCTTAAAGTTAAACAAAATTAT
TTCTAGAGGGGAATTGTTATCCGCTCACAATTCCCCTATAGTGAGTCGTATTAATTTCGCGGGATCGAGA
TCT
